Addgene plasmid #47621: Pimephales notatus cryaa
Purpose: Recombinant protein production
Depositing lab: Mason Posner. Depositing organization: Ashland University. Publication: Functional validation of hydrophobic adaptation to physiological temperature in the small heat shock protein alphaA-crystallin. Posner M, Kiss AJ, Skiba J, Drossman A, Dolinska MB, Hejtmancik JF, Sergeev YV. PLoS One. 2012;7(3):e34438. doi: 10.1371/journal.pone.0034438. Epub 2012 Mar 29. PubMed 22479631.
Backbone
  Vector backbone: pET-20b(+)
  Backbone manufacturer: Novagen
  Backbone size w/o insert (bp): 3716
  Total vector size (bp): 4150
  Vector type: Bacterial Expression
Growth in bacteria
  Bacterial resistance: Ampicillin, 100 μg/mL
  Growth temperature: 37°C
  Growth strain: BL21(DE3)
  Copy number: Unknown
Gene/Insert
  Gene/Insert name: Alpha A-crystallin (alt name: cryaa)
  Insert size (bp): 522
  GenBank ID: HQ111070
  Promoter: T7
  Cloning method: Restriction Enzyme; 5′ cloning site Nde I (not destroyed); 3′ cloning site BamH1 (not destroyed)
  Sequencing primers: 5′ T7 promoter; 3′ T7 terminator
Terms and licenses: Academic/Nonprofit Terms; Industry Terms: Not Available to Industry
How to cite: Pimephales notatus cryaa was a gift from Mason Posner (Addgene plasmid # 47621 ; http://n2t.net/addgene:47621 ; RRID:Addgene_47621)
