[The description below was written by a language model from this plasmid's Addgene catalogue record and pLannotate feature annotations shown in this document.]
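Description:
Pimephales notatus cryaa is a bacterial expression plasmid built on the Novagen pET-20b(+) backbone, carrying the alpha A-crystallin (cryaa) coding sequence from the bluntnose minnow Pimephales notatus for recombinant protein production. The roughly 4.15 kb plasmid replicates in E. coli through a ColE1/pBR322-type origin; the feature table also detects the neighbouring bom and rop elements, although the catalogue lists copy number as unknown. Selection is by ampicillin through the bla β-lactamase gene under its own promoter, and an f1 phage origin is present for single-stranded DNA production.

The 522 bp insert was cloned between NdeI and BamHI, both sites retained, which places its start codon directly downstream of the T7 promoter and the efficient T7 gene 10 ribosome binding site. Using NdeI should also displace the pelB leader that pET-20b(+) normally offers, and no signal sequence is annotated. Transcription ends at the T7 terminator. The automated annotation labels the coding sequence by homology to harbor porpoise CRYAA, which is simply the closest database match to the fish orthologue. A backbone-derived His-tag sequence lies about 50 bp downstream of the annotated coding region; the record does not state whether it is fused in frame, and the gap is consistent with an insert stop codon yielding untagged protein. The short "SET1" fragment and the predicted YPB1 open reading frame appear to be incidental backbone matches.

Expression depends on T7 RNA polymerase, consistent with the listed BL21(DE3) host. Alpha A-crystallin is a lens small heat shock protein with chaperone activity, and the associated publication concerns adaptation of this protein to physiological temperature.
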