Features (pLannotate 1.2.2; 13 found; start..end, strand, type, name):
     12..467     +  rep_origin     f1 ori (sequence partly withheld): f1 bacteriophage origin of replication; arrow indicates direction of (+) strand synthesis
    494..598     +  promoter       AmpR promoter: bla
    599..1459    +  CDS            AmpR: β-lactamase; bla; confers resistance to ampicillin, carbenicillin, and related antibiotics
   1630..2218    +  rep_origin     ori: high-copy-number ColE1/pMB1/pBR322/pUC origin of replication
   2404..2546    -  misc_feature   bom: basis of mobility region from pBR322
   2648..2839    -  CDS            rop: Rop protein, which maintains plasmids at low copy number; rop
   2856..3236    +  CDS            YPB1_ECOLX: Protein predicted: Swiss-Prot protein existence level 4. From Escherichia coli.
   3348..3366    +  promoter       T7 promoter: promoter for bacteriophage T7 RNA polymerase
   3398..3420    +  RBS            RBS: efficient ribosome binding site from bacteriophage T7 gene 10 (Olins and Rangwala, 1989)
   3428..3946    +  CDS            CRYAA: CRYAA_PHOPH - Experimental evidence at protein level: Swiss-Prot protein existence level 1. Contributes to the transparency and refractive index of the lens. Acts as a chaperone, preventing aggregation of various proteins under a wide range of stress conditions. Required for the correct formation of lens intermediate filaments as part of a complex composed of BFSP1, BFSP2 and CRYAA. From Phocoena phocoena (Harbor porpoise).
   3996..4013    +  CDS            9xHis (fragment): 9xHis affinity tag
   4023..4072    +  CDS            SET1 (fragment): solubility-enhancement tag derived from T7 phage gene 10B
   4080..4127    +  terminator     T7 terminator: transcription terminator for bacteriophage T7 RNA polymerase
>Addgene plasmid #47621 | Pimephales notatus cryaa | depositor full sequence | sequence record 67953 | Pimephales notatus cryaa sequence 4152 bps
TGGCGAATGGG
[124 nt withheld, positions 12-135]
C
[91 nt withheld, positions 137-227]
A
[49 nt withheld, positions 229-277]
CCTTTGACGTTGGAGTCCACGTTCTTT
[37 nt withheld, positions 305-341]
ACCCTATCTCGGTCTATTCTTTTGATTTATAAGGGATTTTGCCGATTTCGGCCTATTGGTTAAAAAATGA
GCTGATTTAACAAAAATTTAACGCGAATTTTAACAAAATATTAACGTTTACAATTTCAGGTGGCACTTTT
CGGGGAAATGTGCGCGGAACCCCTATTTGTTTATTTTTCTAAATACATTCAAATATGTATCCGCTCATGA
GACAATAACCCTGATAAATGCTTCAATAATATTGAAAAAGGAAGAGTATGAGTATTCAACATTTCCGTGT
CGCCCTTATTCCCTTTTTTGCGGCATTTTGCCTTCCTGTTTTTGCTCACCCAGAAACGCTGGTGAAAGTA
AAAGATGCTGAAGATCAGTTGGGTGCACGAGTGGGTTACATCGAACTGGATCTCAACAGCGGTAAGATCC
TTGAGAGTTTTCGCCCCGAAGAACGTTTTCCAATGATGAGCACTTTTAAAGTTCTGCTATGTGGCGCGGT
ATTATCCCGTATTGACGCCGGGCAAGAGCAACTCGGTCGCCGCATACACTATTCTCAGAATGACTTGGTT
GAGTACTCACCAGTCACAGAAAAGCATCTTACGGATGGCATGACAGTAAGAGAATTATGCAGTGCTGCCA
TAACCATGAGTGATAACACTGCGGCCAACTTACTTCTGACAACGATCGGAGGACCGAAGGAGCTAACCGC
TTTTTTGCACAACATGGGGGATCATGTAACTCGCCTTGATCGTTGGGAACCGGAGCTGAATGAAGCCATA
CCAAACGACGAGCGTGACACCACGATGCCTGCAGCAATGGCAACAACGTTGCGCAAACTATTAACTGGCG
AACTACTTACTCTAGCTTCCCGGCAACAATTAATAGACTGGATGGAGGCGGATAAAGTTGCAGGACCACT
TCTGCGCTCGGCCCTTCCGGCTGGCTGGTTTATTGCTGATAAATCTGGAGCCGGTGAGCGTGGGTCTCGC
GGTATCATTGCAGCACTGGGGCCAGATGGTAAGCCCTCCCGTATCGTAGTTATCTACACGACGGGGAGTC
AGGCAACTATGGATGAACGAAATAGACAGATCGCTGAGATAGGTGCCTCACTGATTAAGCATTGGTAACT
GTCAGACCAAGTTTACTCATATATACTTTAGATTGATTTAAAACTTCATTTTTAATTTAAAAGGATCTAG
GTGAAGATCCTTTTTGATAATCTCATGACCAAAATCCCTTAACGTGAGTTTTCGTTCCACTGAGCGTCAG
ACCCCGTAGAAAAGATCAAAGGATCTTCTTGAGATCCTTTTTTTCTGCGCGTAATCTGCTGCTTGCAAAC
AAAAAAACCACCGCTACCAGCGGTGGTTTGTTTGCCGGATCAAGAGCTACCAACTCTTTTTCCGAAGGTA
ACTGGCTTCAGCAGAGCGCAGATACCAAATACTGTCCTTCTAGTGTAGCCGTAGTTAGGCCACCACTTCA
AGAACTCTGTAGCACCGCCTACATACCTCGCTCTGCTAATCCTGTTACCAGTGGCTGCTGCCAGTGGCGA
TAAGTCGTGTCTTACCGGGTTGGACTCAAGACGATAGTTACCGGATAAGGCGCAGCGGTCGGGCTGAACG
GGGGGTTCGTGCACACAGCCCAGCTTGGAGCGAACGACCTACACCGAACTGAGATACCTACAGCGTGAGC
TATGAGAAAGCGCCACGCTTCCCGAAGGGAGAAAGGCGGACAGGTATCCGGTAAGCGGCAGGGTCGGAAC
AGGAGAGCGCACGAGGGAGCTTCCAGGGGGAAACGCCTGGTATCTTTATAGTCCTGTCGGGTTTCGCCAC
CTCTGACTTGAGCGTCGATTTTTGTGATGCTCGTCAGGGGGGCGGAGCCTATGGAAAAACGCCAGCAACG
CGGCCTTTTTACGGTTCCTGGCCTTTTGCTGGCCTTTTGCTCACATGTTCTTTCCTGCGTTATCCCCTGA
TTCTGTGGATAACCGTATTACCGCCTTTGAGTGAGCTGATACCGCTCGCCGCAGCCGAACGACCGAGCGC
AGCGAGTCAGTGAGCGAGGAAGCGGAAGAGCGCCTGATGCGGTATTTTCTCCTTACGCATCTGTGCGGTA
TTTCACACCGCATATATGGTGCACTCTCAGTACAATCTGCTCTGATGCCGCATAGTTAAGCCAGTATACA
CTCCGCTATCGCTACGTGACTGGGTCATGGCTGCGCCCCGACACCCGCCAACACCCGCTGACGCGCCCTG
ACGGGCTTGTCTGCTCCCGGCATCCGCTTACAGACAAGCTGTGACCGTCTCCGGGAGCTGCATGTGTCAG
AGGTTTTCACCGTCATCACCGAAACGCGCGAGGCAGCTGCGGTAAAGCTCATCAGCGTGGTCGTGAAGCG
ATTCACAGATGTCTGCCTGTTCATCCGCGTCCAGCTCGTTGAGTTTCTCCAGAAGCGTTAATGTCTGGCT
TCTGATAAAGCGGGCCATGTTAAGGGCGGTTTTTTCCTGTTTGGTCACTGATGCCTCCGTGTAAGGGGGA
TTTCTGTTCATGGGGGTAATGATACCGATGAAACGAGAGAGGATGCTCACGATACGGGTTACTGATGATG
AACATGCCCGGTTACTGGAACGTTGTGAGGGTAAACAACTGGCGGTATGGATGCGGCGGGACCAGAGAAA
AATCACTCAGGGTCAATGCCAGCGCTTCGTTAATACAGATGTAGGTGTTCCACAGGGTAGCCAGCAGCAT
CCTGCGATGCAGATCCGGAACATAATGGTGCAGGGCGCTGACTTCCGCGTTTCCAGACTTTACGAAACAC
GGAAACCGAAGACCATTCATGTTGTTGCTCAGGTCGCAGACGTTTTGCAGCAGCAGTCGCTTCACGTTCG
CTCGCGTATCGGTGATTCATTCTGCTAACCAGTAAGGCAACCCCGCCAGCCTAGCCGGGTCCTCAACGAC
AGGAGCACGATCATGCGCACCCGTGGCCAGGACCCAACGCTGCCCGAGATCTCGATCCCGCGAAATTAAT
ACGACTCACTATAGGGAGACCACAACGGTTTCCCTCTAGAAATAATTTTGTTTAACTTTAAGAAGGAGAT
ATACATATGGATATTGCCATCCAACACCCCTGGTTCAAACGCAACATGGGCTACCCCACCCGTCTCTTCG
ACCAGTTCTTTGGAGAAGGCCTGTTCGATTATGACCTCTTCCCCTTCGCTCCCTCAACTATTAGCCCCTA
CTATCGACATTCACTCTTCCGCAACTTCCTGGACTCCTCCAACTCAGGCATCTCTGAGGTGAGGTCTGAC
AGAGACAAATTCACAGTGTACCTGGATGTGAAACACTTCTCTCCTGAAGAGCTCAATGTCAAGGTGACAG
ATGACTATGTGGAGATCGAGGGCAAGCATGCAGAAAGACAGGATGATCATGGCTACATCTCCCGTGAGTT
CCACCGTCGCTACCGTCTGCCTTCCAACGTGGACCAGTCTGCCATCCACTGCTCACTGACTGCTGATGGC
CTACTTACTCTTTGTGGACCCAAGACTGGTGGCATAGATGCTGGCCGCGGAGACCGCACCATCCCTGTTA
CCCGTGAGGACAAGACCAACTCAGGCTCCTCCTCCTAGGGATCCGAATTCGAGCTCCGTCGACAAGCTTG
CGGCCGCACTCGAGCACCACCACCACCACCACTGAGATCCGGCTGCTAACAAAGCCCGAAAGGAAGCTGA
GTTGGCTGCTGCCACCGCTGAGCAATAACTAGCATAACCCCTTGGGGCCTCTAAACGGGTCTTGAGGGGT
TTTTTGCTGAAAGGAGGAACTATATCCGGAT
