>Addgene plasmid #47621 | Pimephales notatus cryaa | addgene partial sequence | sequence record 72578 | T7 5'-TAATACGACTCACTATAGGG-3'
ACTTTAAGAAGGAGATATACATATGGATATTGCCATCCAACACCCCTGGTTCAAACGCAACATGGGCTAC
CCCACCCGTCTCTTCGACCAGTTCTTTGGAGAAGGCCTGTTCGATTATGACCTCTTCCCCTTCGCTCCCT
CAACTATTAGCCCCTACTATCGACATTCACTCTTCCGCAACTTCCTGGACTCCTCCAACTCAGGCATCTC
TGAGGTGAGGTCTGACAGAGACAAATTCACAGTGTACCTGGATGTGAAACACTTCTCTCCTGAAGAGCTC
AATGTCAAGGTGACAGATGACTATGTGGAGATCGAGGGCAAGCATGCAGAAAGACAGGATGATCATGGCT
ACATCTCCCGTGAGTTCCACCGTCGCTACCGTCTGCCTTCCAACGTGGACCAGTCTGCCATCCACTGCTC
ACTGACTGCTGATGGCCTACTTACTCTTTGTGGACCCAAGACTGGTGGCATAGATGCTGGCCGCGGAGAC
CGCACCATCCCTGTTACCCGTGAGGACAAGACCAACTCAGGCTCCTCCTCCTAGGGATCCGAATTCGAGC
TCCGTCGACAAGCTTGCGGCCGCACTCGAGCACCACCACCACCACCACTGAGATCCGGCTGCTAACAAAG
CCCGAAAGGAAGCTGAGTTGGCTGCTGCCACCGCTGAGCAATAACTAGCATAACCCCTTGGGGCCTCTAA
ACGGGTCTTGAGGGGTTTTTTGCTGAAAGGAGGAACTATATCCGGATTGGCGAATGGG
[124 nt withheld, positions 759-882]
CGCCGGCTTTCCC
